>Addgene plasmid #106347 | PX459 mDnd1#3 | addgene full sequence | sequence record 203233 | Addgene NGS Result
GAGGGCCTATTTCCCATGATTCCTTCATATTTGCATATACGATACAAGGCTGTTAGAGAGATAATTGGAA
TTAATTTGACTGTAAACACAAAGATATTAGTACAAAATACGTGACGTAGAAAGTAATAATTTCTTGGGTA
GTTTGCAGTTTTAAAATTATGTTTTAAAATGGACTATCATATGCTTACCGTAACTTGAAAGTATTTCGAT
TTCTTGGCTTTATATATCTTGTGGAAAGGACGAAACACCGCATAGAGGCGCCCCACGCGCGTTTTAGAGC
TAGAAATAGCAAGTTAAAATAAGGCTAGTCCGTTATCAACTTGAAAAAGTGGCACCGAGTCGGTGCTTTT
TTGTTTTAGAGCTAGAAATAGCAAGTTAAAATAAGGCTAGTCCGTTTTTAGCGCGTGCGCCAATTCTGCA
GACAAATGGCTCTAGAGGTACCCGTTACATAACTTACGGTAAATGGCCCGCCTGGCTGACCGCCCAACGA
CCCCCGCCCATTGACGTCAATAGTAACGCCAATAGGGACTTTCCATTGACGTCAATGGGTGGAGTATTTA
CGGTAAACTGCCCACTTGGCAGTACATCAAGTGTATCATATGCCAAGTACGCCCCCTATTGACGTCAATG
ACGGTAAATGGCCCGCCTGGCATTGTGCCCAGTACATGACCTTATGGGACTTTCCTACTTGGCAGTACAT
CTACGTATTAGTCATCGCTATTACCATGGTCGAGGTGAGCCCCACGTTCTGCTTCACTCTCCCCATCTCC
CCCCCCTCCCCACCCCCAATTTTGTATTTATTTATTTTTTAATTATTTTGTGCAGCGATGGGGGCGGGGG
GGGGGGGGGGGCGCGCGCCAGGCGGGGCGGGGCGGGGCGAGGGGCGGGGCGGGGCGAGGCGGAGAGGTGC
GGCGGCAGCCAATCAGAGCGGCGCGCTCCGAAAGTTTCCTTTTATGGCGAGGCGGCGGCGGCGGCGGCCC
TATAAAAAGCGAAGCGCGCGGCGGGCGGGAGTCGCTGCGCGCTGCCTTCGCCCCGTGCCCCGCTCCGCCG
CCGCCTCGCGCCGCCCGCCCCGGCTCTGACTGACCGCGTTACTCCCACAGGTGAGCGGGCGGGACGGCCC
TTCTCCTCCGGGCTGTAATTAGCTGAGCAAGAGGTAAGGGTTTAAGGGATGGTTGGTTGGTGGGGTATTA
ATGTTTAATTACCTGGAGCACCTGCCTGAAATCACTTTTTTTCAGGTTGGACCGGTGCCACCATGGACTA
TAAGGACCACGACGGAGACTACAAGGATCATGATATTGATTACAAAGACGATGACGATAAGATGGCCCCA
AAGAAGAAGCGGAAGGTCGGTATCCACGGAGTCCCAGCAGCCGACAAGAAGTACAGCATCGGCCTGGACA
TCGGCACCAACTCTGTGGGCTGGGCCGTGATCACCGACGAGTACAAGGTGCCCAGCAAGAAATTCAAGGT
GCTGGGCAACACCGACCGGCACAGCATCAAGAAGAACCTGATCGGAGCCCTGCTGTTCGACAGCGGCGAA
ACAGCCGAGGCCACCCGGCTGAAGAGAACCGCCAGAAGAAGATACACCAGACGGAAGAACCGGATCTGCT
ATCTGCAAGAGATCTTCAGCAACGAGATGGCCAAGGTGGACGACAGCTTCTTCCACAGACTGGAAGAGTC
CTTCCTGGTGGAAGAGGATAAGAAGCACGAGCGGCACCCCATCTTCGGCAACATCGTGGACGAGGTGGCC
TACCACGAGAAGTACCCCACCATCTACCACCTGAGAAAGAAACTGGTGGACAGCACCGACAAGGCCGACC
TGCGGCTGATCTATCTGGCCCTGGCCCACATGATCAAGTTCCGGGGCCACTTCCTGATCGAGGGCGACCT
GAACCCCGACAACAGCGACGTGGACAAGCTGTTCATCCAGCTGGTGCAGACCTACAACCAGCTGTTCGAG
GAAAACCCCATCAACGCCAGCGGCGTGGACGCCAAGGCCATCCTGTCTGCCAGACTGAGCAAGAGCAGAC
GGCTGGAAAATCTGATCGCCCAGCTGCCCGGCGAGAAGAAGAATGGCCTGTTCGGAAACCTGATTGCCCT
GAGCCTGGGCCTGACCCCCAACTTCAAGAGCAACTTCGACCTGGCCGAGGATGCCAAACTGCAGCTGAGC
AAGGACACCTACGACGACGACCTGGACAACCTGCTGGCCCAGATCGGCGACCAGTACGCCGACCTGTTTC
TGGCCGCCAAGAACCTGTCCGACGCCATCCTGCTGAGCGACATCCTGAGAGTGAACACCGAGATCACCAA
GGCCCCCCTGAGCGCCTCTATGATCAAGAGATACGACGAGCACCACCAGGACCTGACCCTGCTGAAAGCT
CTCGTGCGGCAGCAGCTGCCTGAGAAGTACAAAGAGATTTTCTTCGACCAGAGCAAGAACGGCTACGCCG
GCTACATTGACGGCGGAGCCAGCCAGGAAGAGTTCTACAAGTTCATCAAGCCCATCCTGGAAAAGATGGA
CGGCACCGAGGAACTGCTCGTGAAGCTGAACAGAGAGGACCTGCTGCGGAAGCAGCGGACCTTCGACAAC
GGCAGCATCCCCCACCAGATCCACCTGGGAGAGCTGCACGCCATTCTGCGGCGGCAGGAAGATTTTTACC
CATTCCTGAAGGACAACCGGGAAAAGATCGAGAAGATCCTGACCTTCCGCATCCCCTACTACGTGGGCCC
TCTGGCCAGGGGAAACAGCAGATTCGCCTGGATGACCAGAAAGAGCGAGGAAACCATCACCCCCTGGAAC
TTCGAGGAAGTGGTGGACAAGGGCGCTTCCGCCCAGAGCTTCATCGAGCGGATGACCAACTTCGATAAGA
ACCTGCCCAACGAGAAGGTGCTGCCCAAGCACAGCCTGCTGTACGAGTACTTCACCGTGTATAACGAGCT
GACCAAAGTGAAATACGTGACCGAGGGAATGAGAAAGCCCGCCTTCCTGAGCGGCGAGCAGAAAAAGGCC
ATCGTGGACCTGCTGTTCAAGACCAACCGGAAAGTGACCGTGAAGCAGCTGAAAGAGGACTACTTCAAGA
AAATCGAGTGCTTCGACTCCGTGGAAATCTCCGGCGTGGAAGATCGGTTCAACGCCTCCCTGGGCACATA
CCACGATCTGCTGAAAATTATCAAGGACAAGGACTTCCTGGACAATGAGGAAAACGAGGACATTCTGGAA
GATATCGTGCTGACCCTGACACTGTTTGAGGACAGAGAGATGATCGAGGAACGGCTGAAAACCTATGCCC
ACCTGTTCGACGACAAAGTGATGAAGCAGCTGAAGCGGCGGAGATACACCGGCTGGGGCAGGCTGAGCCG
GAAGCTGATCAACGGCATCCGGGACAAGCAGTCCGGCAAGACAATCCTGGATTTCCTGAAGTCCGACGGC
TTCGCCAACAGAAACTTCATGCAGCTGATCCACGACGACAGCCTGACCTTTAAAGAGGACATCCAGAAAG
CCCAGGTGTCCGGCCAGGGCGATAGCCTGCACGAGCACATTGCCAATCTGGCCGGCAGCCCCGCCATTAA
GAAGGGCATCCTGCAGACAGTGAAGGTGGTGGACGAGCTCGTGAAAGTGATGGGCCGGCACAAGCCCGAG
AACATCGTGATCGAAATGGCCAGAGAGAACCAGACCACCCAGAAGGGACAGAAGAACAGCCGCGAGAGAA
TGAAGCGGATCGAAGAGGGCATCAAAGAGCTGGGCAGCCAGATCCTGAAAGAACACCCCGTGGAAAACAC
CCAGCTGCAGAACGAGAAGCTGTACCTGTACTACCTGCAGAATGGGCGGGATATGTACGTGGACCAGGAA
CTGGACATCAACCGGCTGTCCGACTACGATGTGGACCATATCGTGCCTCAGAGCTTTCTGAAGGACGACT
CCATCGACAACAAGGTGCTGACCAGAAGCGACAAGAACCGGGGCAAGAGCGACAACGTGCCCTCCGAAGA
GGTCGTGAAGAAGATGAAGAACTACTGGCGGCAGCTGCTGAACGCCAAGCTGATTACCCAGAGAAAGTTC
GACAATCTGACCAAGGCCGAGAGAGGCGGCCTGAGCGAACTGGATAAGGCCGGCTTCATCAAGAGACAGC
TGGTGGAAACCCGGCAGATCACAAAGCACGTGGCACAGATCCTGGACTCCCGGATGAACACTAAGTACGA
CGAGAATGACAAGCTGATCCGGGAAGTGAAAGTGATCACCCTGAAGTCCAAGCTGGTGTCCGATTTCCGG
AAGGATTTCCAGTTTTACAAAGTGCGCGAGATCAACAACTACCACCACGCCCACGACGCCTACCTGAACG
CCGTCGTGGGAACCGCCCTGATCAAAAAGTACCCTAAGCTGGAAAGCGAGTTCGTGTACGGCGACTACAA
GGTGTACGACGTGCGGAAGATGATCGCCAAGAGCGAGCAGGAAATCGGCAAGGCTACCGCCAAGTACTTC
TTCTACAGCAACATCATGAACTTTTTCAAGACCGAGATTACCCTGGCCAACGGCGAGATCCGGAAGCGGC
CTCTGATCGAGACAAACGGCGAAACCGGGGAGATCGTGTGGGATAAGGGCCGGGATTTTGCCACCGTGCG
GAAAGTGCTGAGCATGCCCCAAGTGAATATCGTGAAAAAGACCGAGGTGCAGACAGGCGGCTTCAGCAAA
GAGTCTATCCTGCCCAAGAGGAACAGCGATAAGCTGATCGCCAGAAAGAAGGACTGGGACCCTAAGAAGT
ACGGCGGCTTCGACAGCCCCACCGTGGCCTATTCTGTGCTGGTGGTGGCCAAAGTGGAAAAGGGCAAGTC
CAAGAAACTGAAGAGTGTGAAAGAGCTGCTGGGGATCACCATCATGGAAAGAAGCAGCTTCGAGAAGAAT
CCCATCGACTTTCTGGAAGCCAAGGGCTACAAAGAAGTGAAAAAGGACCTGATCATCAAGCTGCCTAAGT
ACTCCCTGTTCGAGCTGGAAAACGGCCGGAAGAGAATGCTGGCCTCTGCCGGCGAACTGCAGAAGGGAAA
CGAACTGGCCCTGCCCTCCAAATATGTGAACTTCCTGTACCTGGCCAGCCACTATGAGAAGCTGAAGGGC
TCCCCCGAGGATAATGAGCAGAAACAGCTGTTTGTGGAACAGCACAAGCACTACCTGGACGAGATCATCG
AGCAGATCAGCGAGTTCTCCAAGAGAGTGATCCTGGCCGACGCTAATCTGGACAAAGTGCTGTCCGCCTA
CAACAAGCACCGGGATAAGCCCATCAGAGAGCAGGCCGAGAATATCATCCACCTGTTTACCCTGACCAAT
CTGGGAGCCCCTGCCGCCTTCAAGTACTTTGACACCACCATCGACCGGAAGAGGTACACCAGCACCAAAG
AGGTGCTGGACGCCACCCTGATCCACCAGAGCATCACCGGCCTGTACGAGACACGGATCGACCTGTCTCA
GCTGGGAGGCGACAAAAGGCCGGCGGCCACGAAAAAGGCCGGCCAGGCAAAAAAGAAAAAGGAATTCGGC
AGTGGAGAGGGCAGAGGAAGTCTGCTAACATGCGGTGACGTCGAGGAGAATCCTGGCCCAATGACCGAGT
ACAAGCCCACGGTGCGCCTCGCCACCCGCGACGACGTCCCCAGGGCCGTACGCACCCTCGCCGCCGCGTT
CGCCGACTACCCCGCCACGCGCCACACCGTCGATCCGGACCGCCACATCGAGCGGGTCACCGAGCTGCAA
GAACTCTTCCTCACGCGCGTCGGGCTCGACATCGGCAAGGTGTGGGTCGCGGACGACGGCGCCGCGGTGG
CGGTCTGGACCACGCCGGAGAGCGTCGAAGCGGGGGCGGTGTTCGCCGAGATCGGCCCGCGCATGGCCGA
GTTGAGCGGTTCCCGGCTGGCCGCGCAGCAACAGATGGAAGGCCTCCTGGCGCCGCACCGGCCCAAGGAG
CCCGCGTGGTTCCTGGCCACCGTCGGCGTCTCGCCCGACCACCAGGGCAAGGGTCTGGGCAGCGCCGTCG
TGCTCCCCGGAGTGGAGGCGGCCGAGCGCGCCGGGGTGCCCGCCTTCCTGGAGACCTCCGCGCCCCACAA
CCTCCCCTTCTACGAGCGGCTCGGCTTCACCGTCACCGCCGACGTCGAGGTGCCCGAAGGACCGCGCACC
TGGTGCATGACCCGCAAGCCCGGTGCCTGAGAATTCTAACTAGAGCTCGCTGATCAGCCTCGACTGTGCC
TTCTAGTTGCCAGCCATCTGTTGTTTGCCCCTCCCCCGTGCCTTCCTTGACCCTGGAAGGTGCCACTCCC
ACTGTCCTTTCCTAATAAAATGAGGAAATTGCATCGCATTGTCTGAGTAGGTGTCATTCTATTCTGGGGG
GTGGGGTGGGGCAGGACAGCAAGGGGGAGGATTGGGAAGAGAATAGCAGGCATGCTGGGGAGCGGCCGCA
GGAACCCCTAGTGATGGAGTTGGCCACTCCCTCTCTGCGCGCTCGCTCGCTCACTGAGGCCGGGCGACCA
AAGGTCGCCCGACGCCCGGGCTTTGCCCGGGCGGCCTCAGTGAGCGAGCGAGCGCGCAGCTGCCTGCAGG
GGCGCCTGATGCGGTATTTTCTCCTTACGCATCTGTGCGGTATTTCACACCGCATA
[95 nt withheld, positions 6637-6731]
T
[46 nt withheld, positions 6733-6778]
C
[141 nt withheld, positions 6780-6920]
CCTTTGACGTTGGAGTCCACGTTCTTT
[37 nt withheld, positions 6948-6984]
ACTCTATCTCGGGCTATTCTTTTGATTTATAAGGGATTTTGCCGATTTCGGTCTATTGGTTAAAAAATGA
GCTGATTTAACAAAAATTTAACGCGAATTTTAACAAAATATTAACGTTTACAATTTTATGGTGCACTCTC
AGTACAATCTGCTCTGATGCCGCATAGTTAAGCCAGCCCCGACACCCGCCAACACCCGCTGACGCGCCCT
GACGGGCTTGTCTGCTCCCGGCATCCGCTTACAGACAAGCTGTGACCGTCTCCGGGAGCTGCATGTGTCA
GAGGTTTTCACCGTCATCACCGAAACGCGCGAGACGAAAGGGCCTCGTGATACGCCTATTTTTATAGGTT
AATGTCATGATAATAATGGTTTCTTAGACGTCAGGTGGCACTTTTCGGGGAAATGTGCGCGGAACCCCTA
TTTGTTTATTTTTCTAAATACATTCAAATATGTATCCGCTCATGAGACAATAACCCTGATAAATGCTTCA
ATAATATTGAAAAAGGAAGAGTATGAGTATTCAACATTTCCGTGTCGCCCTTATTCCCTTTTTTGCGGCA
TTTTGCCTTCCTGTTTTTGCTCACCCAGAAACGCTGGTGAAAGTAAAAGATGCTGAAGATCAGTTGGGTG
CACGAGTGGGTTACATCGAACTGGATCTCAACAGCGGTAAGATCCTTGAGAGTTTTCGCCCCGAAGAACG
TTTTCCAATGATGAGCACTTTTAAAGTTCTGCTATGTGGCGCGGTATTATCCCGTATTGACGCCGGGCAA
GAGCAACTCGGTCGCCGCATACACTATTCTCAGAATGACTTGGTTGAGTACTCACCAGTCACAGAAAAGC
ATCTTACGGATGGCATGACAGTAAGAGAATTATGCAGTGCTGCCATAACCATGAGTGATAACACTGCGGC
CAACTTACTTCTGACAACGATCGGAGGACCGAAGGAGCTAACCGCTTTTTTGCACAACATGGGGGATCAT
GTAACTCGCCTTGATCGTTGGGAACCGGAGCTGAATGAAGCCATACCAAACGACGAGCGTGACACCACGA
TGCCTGTAGCAATGGCAACAACGTTGCGCAAACTATTAACTGGCGAACTACTTACTCTAGCTTCCCGGCA
ACAATTAATAGACTGGATGGAGGCGGATAAAGTTGCAGGACCACTTCTGCGCTCGGCCCTTCCGGCTGGC
TGGTTTATTGCTGATAAATCTGGAGCCGGTGAGCGTGGAAGCCGCGGTATCATTGCAGCACTGGGGCCAG
ATGGTAAGCCCTCCCGTATCGTAGTTATCTACACGACGGGGAGTCAGGCAACTATGGATGAACGAAATAG
ACAGATCGCTGAGATAGGTGCCTCACTGATTAAGCATTGGTAACTGTCAGACCAAGTTTACTCATATATA
CTTTAGATTGATTTAAAACTTCATTTTTAATTTAAAAGGATCTAGGTGAAGATCCTTTTTGATAATCTCA
TGACCAAAATCCCTTAACGTGAGTTTTCGTTCCACTGAGCGTCAGACCCCGTAGAAAAGATCAAAGGATC
TTCTTGAGATCCTTTTTTTCTGCGCGTAATCTGCTGCTTGCAAACAAAAAAACCACCGCTACCAGCGGTG
GTTTGTTTGCCGGATCAAGAGCTACCAACTCTTTTTCCGAAGGTAACTGGCTTCAGCAGAGCGCAGATAC
CAAATACTGTTCTTCTAGTGTAGCCGTAGTTAGGCCACCACTTCAAGAACTCTGTAGCACCGCCTACATA
CCTCGCTCTGCTAATCCTGTTACCAGTGGCTGCTGCCAGTGGCGATAAGTCGTGTCTTACCGGGTTGGAC
TCAAGACGATAGTTACCGGATAAGGCGCAGCGGTCGGGCTGAACGGGGGGTTCGTGCACACAGCCCAGCT
TGGAGCGAACGACCTACACCGAACTGAGATACCTACAGCGTGAGCTATGAGAAAGCGCCACGCTTCCCGA
AGGGAGAAAGGCGGACAGGTATCCGGTAAGCGGCAGGGTCGGAACAGGAGAGCGCACGAGGGAGCTTCCA
GGGGGAAACGCCTGGTATCTTTATAGTCCTGTCGGGTTTCGCCACCTCTGACTTGAGCGTCGATTTTTGT
GATGCTCGTCAGGGGGGCGGAGCCTATGGAAAAACGCCAGCAACGCGGCCTTTTTACGGTTCCTGGCCTT
TTGCTGGCCTTTTGCTCACATGT
Features (pLannotate 1.2.2; 19 found; start..end, strand, type, name):
      1..241     +  promoter       U6 promoter: RNA polymerase III promoter for human U6 snRNA
    271..346     +  misc_RNA       gRNA scaffold: guide RNA scaffold for the Streptococcus pyogenes CRISPR/Cas9 system
    353..396     +  misc_RNA       gRNA scaffold (fragment): guide RNA scaffold for the Streptococcus pyogenes CRISPR/Cas9 system
    443..728     +  enhancer       CMV enhancer: human cytomegalovirus immediate early enhancer; contains an 18-bp deletion relative to the standard CMV enhancer
    730..1007    +  promoter       chicken β-actin promoter: No description available
   1008..1235    +  intron         hybrid intron: hybrid between chicken β-actin (CBA) and minute virus of mice (MMV) introns (Gray et al., 2011)
   1373..2974    +  CDS            Cas9(N): N-terminal portion of Streptococcus pyogenes Cas9 (Zetsche et al., 2015)
   2975..5473    +  CDS            Cas9(C): C-terminal portion of Streptococcus pyogenes Cas9 (Zetsche et al., 2015)
   5474..5521    +  CDS            nucleoplasmin NLS: bipartite nuclear localization signal from nucleoplasmin
   5591..6190    +  CDS            PuroR (fragment): puromycin N-acetyltransferase; pac from Streptomyces; confers resistance to puromycin
   6224..6335    +  polyA_signal   bGH poly(A) signal: bovine growth hormone polyadenylation signal
   6440..6580    +  repeat_region  AAV2 ITR: inverted terminal repeat of adeno-associated virus serotype 2 inverted
   6585..6636    -  misc_feature   bom (fragment): basis of mobility region from pBR322
   6655..7110    +  rep_origin     f1 ori (sequence partly withheld): f1 bacteriophage origin of replication; arrow indicates direction of (+) strand synthesis
   7111..7160    -  misc_feature   bom (fragment): basis of mobility region from pBR322
   7262..7297    -  CDS            rop (fragment): Rop protein, which maintains plasmids at low copy number; rop
   7392..7496    +  promoter       AmpR promoter: bla
   7497..8357    +  CDS            AmpR: β-lactamase; bla; confers resistance to ampicillin, carbenicillin, and related antibiotics
   8528..9116    +  rep_origin     ori: high-copy-number ColE1/pMB1/pBR322/pUC origin of replication
