[The description below was written by a language model from this plasmid's Addgene catalogue record and pLannotate feature annotations shown in this document.]
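Description:
PX459 mDnd1#3 is an all-in-one CRISPR/Cas9 plasmid for transient expression in mammalian cells, built on the pSpCas9(BB)-2A-Puro (PX459) backbone and carrying a single guide RNA against the mouse Dnd1 gene. According to the record, this is guide #3 of a set directed at the region of the Dnd1 locus that encodes the RNA recognition motif (RRM). The plasmid is about 9.2 kb. It is propagated in E. coli at high copy from a ColE1/pUC-type origin under ampicillin selection (AmpR with its own bla promoter). An f1 phage origin is also present, and the small bom and rop hits in the feature table appear to be only backbone fragments.

Two expression units do the work. A human U6 RNA polymerase III promoter drives the guide: the 20-nt Dnd1 spacer lies in the unannotated gap between the promoter and the Streptococcus pyogenes gRNA scaffold. A second, partial scaffold hit is annotated just downstream. Next, a hybrid promoter made of the CMV enhancer, the chicken β-actin promoter and a hybrid intron drives S. pyogenes Cas9. The annotation splits Cas9 into contiguous N- and C-terminal portions that together form one reading frame, followed by a nucleoplasmin nuclear localization signal. Puromycin N-acetyltransferase follows, linked through a 2A peptide according to the backbone name (the peptide itself is not annotated), and the unit ends with a bGH polyadenylation signal. Puromycin can therefore be used to enrich for transfected, Cas9-expressing cells. A single AAV2 ITR sits downstream as a leftover backbone element and does not make the plasmid packageable. The construct is suited to cutting and disrupting the RRM-coding region of Dnd1 in mouse cells. The cloning sites used to insert the guide are not recorded.
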