Addgene plasmid #106347: PX459 mDnd1#3
Purpose: small guide RNA #3 against RRM-coding region of Dnd1 gene locus
Depositing lab: Thomas Tuschl. Depositing organization: Rockefeller University. Publication: DND1 maintains germline stem cells via recruitment of the CCR4-NOT complex to target mRNAs. Yamaji M, Jishage M, Meyer C, Suryawanshi H, Der E, Yamaji M, Garzia A, Morozov P, Manickavel S, McFarland HL, Roeder RG, Hafner M, Tuschl T. Nature. 2017 Mar 23;543(7646):568-572. doi: 10.1038/nature21690. Epub 2017 Mar 15. PubMed 28297718.
Backbone
  Vector backbone: pSpCas9(BB)-2A-Puro (PX459)
  Backbone manufacturer: Feng Zhang (Addgene plasmid # 48139)
  Vector type: Mammalian Expression, CRISPR
  Selectable markers: Puromycin
Growth in bacteria
  Bacterial resistance: Ampicillin, 100 μg/mL
  Growth temperature: 37°C
  Growth strain: DH5alpha
  Copy number: High Copy
Gene/Insert
  Gene/Insert name: Dnd1
  gRNA/shRNA sequence: GCGCGTGGGGCGCCTCTATG
  Species: M. musculus (mouse)
  Entrez Gene: Dnd1 (a.k.a. RBMS4, Ter)
  Cloning method: Restriction Enzyme; 5′ cloning site unknown (unknown if destroyed); 3′ cloning site unknown (unknown if destroyed)
Terms and licenses: Academic/Nonprofit Terms; Industry Terms: Not Available to Industry
How to cite: PX459 mDnd1#3 was a gift from Thomas Tuschl (Addgene plasmid # 106347 ; http://n2t.net/addgene:106347 ; RRID:Addgene_106347)
